Addgene plasmid #36936: NHA-Delta 5a
Depositing lab: Edward Chan. Depositing organization: University of Florida. Publication: Divergent GW182 functional domains in the regulation of translational silencing. Yao B, Li S, Jung HM, Lian SL, Abadal GX, Han F, Fritzler MJ, Chan EK. Nucleic Acids Res. 2011 Apr;39(7):2534-47. Epub 2010 Dec 2. 10.1093/nar/gkq1099 PubMed 21131274.
Backbone
  Vector backbone: pCl-neo_NHA
  Backbone size w/o insert (bp): 5500
  Total vector size (bp): 5833
  Vector type: Mammalian Expression
Growth in bacteria
  Bacterial resistance: Ampicillin, 100 μg/mL
  Growth temperature: 37°C
  Growth strain: DH5alpha
  Copy number: Unknown
Gene/Insert
  Gene/Insert name: TNRC6A Delta 5a (alt name: Delta 5a)
  Species: H. sapiens (human)
  Insert size (bp): 876
  Mutation: aa 1660-1770 only
  Entrez Gene: TNRC6A (a.k.a. CAGH26, FAME6, GW1, GW182, TNRC6)
  Tag / fusion protein: NHA (N terminal on backbone)
  Cloning method: Unknown
  Sequencing primers: 5′ T7; 3′ EBV-rev
Terms and licenses: Academic/Nonprofit Terms; Industry Terms: Not Available to Industry
How to cite: NHA-Delta 5a was a gift from Edward Chan (Addgene plasmid # 36936 ; http://n2t.net/addgene:36936 ; RRID:Addgene_36936)
