[The description below was written by a language model from this plasmid's Addgene catalogue record.]
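Description:
NHA-Delta 5a is a mammalian expression plasmid built on the pCI-neo_NHA backbone and carrying a short fragment of human TNRC6A, the gene encoding GW182, a core component of the microRNA-mediated silencing machinery. The insert, termed Delta 5a, is a deletion construct restricted to amino acids 1660–1770 of the protein. It is fused at its N terminus to an NHA tag supplied by the backbone. The record does not define this tag; in tethering studies the name usually denotes a lambda N peptide combined with an HA epitope, which allows a fusion protein to be recruited to reporter mRNAs bearing BoxB hairpins and detected with anti-HA antibodies. The plasmid is propagated in E. coli under ampicillin selection.

No feature table is provided, so the promoter, polyadenylation signal and origins of replication are not stated. pCI-neo-type vectors generally use a CMV immediate-early enhancer/promoter and carry a neomycin resistance cassette for selection in mammalian cells, and the listing of T7 as the 5′ sequencing primer suggests a T7 promoter upstream of the insert, but none of this is confirmed here. The recorded sizes are also not fully consistent. The backbone (about 5.5 kb) and total size (about 5.8 kb) imply an insert of roughly 330 bp, which matches 111 residues, whereas the insert is listed as 876 bp.

Judging from the associated publication title, the construct belongs to a series of GW182 truncations used to map which domains of the protein contribute to translational silencing.
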