>Addgene plasmid #36936 | NHA-Delta 5a | addgene partial sequence | sequence record 49332 | T7 5'-TAATACGACTCACTATAGGG-3'
CAACCGACGAGTGAGCGTCGCGCTGAGAAACAAGCTCAATGGAAAGCTGCAAACCCACCGCTCGAGGNTG
CCCAAGCTTACACCATGGCCTACCCATATGATGTTCCAGATTACGCTTCACTCGACGCGGATCCCGTCGA
ATTCACGCGTGGTACCTCTAGAGTCGACCCATCAACAAGTTTGTACAAAAAAGCAGGCTCCTCATCCTTG
AACACCACGCTGCCTTCAACTAGTGCCTGGTCATCCATTCGTGCCTCCAACTACAACGTTCCCCTCAGCA
GTACAGCACAAAGCACTTCAGCCAGAAATAGTGATTCCAAATTGACATGGTCTCCTGGTTCAGTTACAAA
CACCTCTCTGGCTCATGAGCTGTGGAAGGTCCCTTTGCCACCTAAAAACATCACTGCTCCGTCCCGCCCA
CCTCCGGGACTGACTGGTCAGAAGCCACCCTTGTCTACGTGGGATAATTCTCCCCTTCGTATAGGTGGAG
GATGGGGAAATTCTGACGCCAGATATACCCCAGGTTCCAGCTGAACCCAGCTTTCTTGTACAAAGTGGTT
GATGGGCGGCCGCTTCCCTTTAGTGAGGGTTAATGCTTCGAGCAGACATGATAAGATACATTGATGAGTT
TGGACAAACCACAACTAGAATGCAGTGAAAAAAATGCTTTATTTGTGAAATTTGTGATGCTATTGCTTTA
TTTGTAACCATTATAAGCTGCAATAAACAAGTTAACAACAACAATTGCATTCATTTTATGTTTCAGGTTC
AGGGGGAGATGTGGGAGGTTTTTTTAAAGCAAGTAAAAACCTCTACAATGTGGTAAAATCCGATAAGGAT
CGATCCGGGCTGGGGTAATA
